Addgene plasmid #100088: SUV[SET]-dCas9
Purpose: Catalytic domain [SET] of human SUVAR39H1 fused to N-terminus of dCas9; pCDNA3 vector backbone, mammalian expression
Depositing lab: David Segal. Depositing organization: University of California, Davis. Publication: dCas9-based epigenome editing suggests acquisition of histone methylation is not sufficient for target gene repression. O'Geen H, Ren C, Nicolet CM, Perez AA, Halmai J, Le VM, Mackay JP, Farnham PJ, Segal DJ. Nucleic Acids Res. 2017 Sep 29;45(17):9901-9916. doi: 10.1093/nar/gkx578. PubMed 28973434.
Backbone
  Vector backbone: pcDNA3.3-TOPO
  Backbone manufacturer: ThermoFisher
  Backbone size w/o insert (bp): 5407
  Total vector size (bp): 10723
  Vector type: Mammalian Expression, CRISPR
  Selectable markers: Neomycin (select with G418)
Growth in bacteria
  Bacterial resistance: Ampicillin, 100 μg/mL
  Growth temperature: 37°C
  Growth strain: DH5alpha
  Copy number: High Copy
Gene/Insert
  Gene/Insert name: SUVAR39H1 (alt name: KMT1A)
  Species: H. sapiens (human)
  Insert size (bp): 1011
  Mutation: deleted aa 1-76
  Entrez Gene: SUV39H1 (a.k.a. H3-K9-HMTase 1, KMT1A, MG44, SUV39H)
  Promoter: CMV
  Tag / fusion protein: 3XFLag-NLS-SUV[SET]-dCas9-NLS
  Cloning method: Gibson Cloning
  Sequencing primers: 5′ CMV-F; 3′ polyA TK-R
Terms and licenses: Academic/Nonprofit Terms; Industry Terms: Not Available to Industry
How to cite: SUV[SET]-dCas9 was a gift from David Segal (Addgene plasmid # 100088 ; http://n2t.net/addgene:100088 ; RRID:Addgene_100088)
