[The description below was written by a language model from this plasmid's Addgene catalogue record and pLannotate feature annotations shown in this document.]
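Description:
SUV[SET]-dCas9 is a mammalian expression plasmid for CRISPR-based epigenome editing, built on the pcDNA3.3-TOPO backbone. It is maintained in E. coli through a high-copy ColE1/pUC-type origin and an ampicillin resistance gene (β-lactamase under its own promoter). An f1 phage origin is also present. For selection in mammalian cells, an SV40 enhancer/early promoter drives a neomycin phosphotransferase gene terminated by an SV40 polyadenylation signal, which allows G418 selection of stable transfectants. The catalogue lists a total size of about 10.7 kb, while the sequenced record used for the feature table is slightly longer, at about 10.9 kb.

The payload is a single fusion protein transcribed from the human CMV immediate-early enhancer and promoter and terminated by the HSV thymidine kinase polyadenylation signal. According to the record, the reading frame is arranged as 3xFLAG, a nuclear localization signal, the SET catalytic portion of human SUV39H1 (KMT1A) lacking amino acids 1–76, dCas9, and a C-terminal NLS. The annotation detects the 1,011 bp SUV39H1 fragment, the Streptococcus pyogenes Cas9 coding sequence, and a bipartite nucleoplasmin NLS downstream. It does not separately call the N-terminal FLAG and NLS elements, and it labels the Cas9 simply as Cas9 rather than marking the nuclease-inactivating changes.

SUV39H1 trimethylates histone H3 lysine 9, a mark associated with heterochromatin and transcriptional repression. Tethering its catalytic domain to catalytically dead Cas9 lets a guide RNA direct this activity to a chosen locus. The feature table shows no guide RNA cassette on this plasmid, so the guide would have to be supplied separately. The construct is suited to testing whether locally deposited H3K9 methylation affects target gene expression.
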