Features (pLannotate 1.2.2; 19 found; start..end, strand, type, name):
      1..380     +  enhancer       CMV enhancer: human cytomegalovirus immediate early enhancer
    381..584     +  promoter       CMV promoter: human cytomegalovirus (CMV) immediate early promoter
    837..1847    +  CDS            SUV39H1 (fragment): SUV91_HUMAN - Also known as KMT1A, SUV39H. Experimental evidence at protein level: Swiss-Prot protein existence level 1. Histone methyltransferase that specifically trimethylates 'Lys-9' of histone H3 using monomethylated H3 'Lys-9' as substrate. Also weakly methylates histone H1 (in vitro). H3 'Lys-9' trimethylation represents a specific tag for epigenetic transcriptional repression by recruiting HP1 (CBX1, CBX3 and/or CBX5) proteins to methylated histones. Mainly functions in heterochromatin regions, thereby playing a central role in the establishment of constitutive heterochromatin at peric
   1908..6011    +  CDS            Cas9: Cas9 (Csn1) endonuclease from the Streptococcus pyogenes Type II CRISPR/Cas system generates RNA-guided double strand breaks in DNA
   6087..6134    +  CDS            nucleoplasmin NLS: bipartite nuclear localization signal from nucleoplasmin
   6317..6365    +  polyA_signal   HSV TK poly(A) signal: herpes simplex virus thymidine kinase polyadenylation signal (Cole and Stacy, 1985)
   6567..6995    +  rep_origin     f1 ori (sequence partly withheld): f1 bacteriophage origin of replication; arrow indicates direction of (+) strand synthesis
   7009..7338    +  promoter       SV40 promoter: SV40 enhancer and early promoter
   7405..8196    +  CDS            neo: KKA2_KLEPN - Also known as kan, nptII. Experimental evidence at protein level: Swiss-Prot protein existence level 1. Resistance to kanamycin, neomycin, paromomycin, ribostamycin, butirosin and gentamicin B. From Klebsiella pneumoniae.
   8222..8380    +  CDS            ble (fragment): BLE_KLEPN - Experimental evidence at protein level: Swiss-Prot protein existence level 1. Binding protein with a strong affinity to the bleomycin family of antibiotics. Binds to CL990; an antimitotic-antibiotic compound. From Klebsiella pneumoniae.
   8375..8496    +  polyA_signal   SV40 poly(A) signal: SV40 polyadenylation signal
   8567..8589    -  protein_bind   lac operator (fragment): The lac repressor binds to the lac operator to inhibit transcription in E. coli. This inhibition can be relieved by adding lactose or isopropyl-β-D-thiogalactopyranoside (IPTG). lac repressor encoded by lacI
   8593..8623    -  promoter       lac promoter: promoter for the E. coli lac operon
   8638..8659    -  protein_bind   CAP binding site: CAP binding activates transcription in the presence of cAMP. E. coli catabolite activator protein
   8672..8764    -  CDS            lacI (fragment): lac repressor; lacI; The lac repressor binds to the lac operator to inhibit transcription in E. coli. This inhibition can be relieved by adding lactose or isopropyl-β-D-thiogalactopyranoside (IPTG).
   8947..9535    -  rep_origin     ori: high-copy-number ColE1/pMB1/pBR322/pUC origin of replication
   9706..10566   -  CDS            AmpR: β-lactamase; bla; confers resistance to ampicillin, carbenicillin, and related antibiotics
  10567..10671   -  promoter       AmpR promoter: bla
  10730..10782   -  misc_feature   bom (fragment): basis of mobility region from pBR322
>Addgene plasmid #100088 | SUV[SET]-dCas9 | addgene full sequence | sequence record 197559 | Addgene NGS Result
GACATTGATTATTGACTAGTTATTAATAGTAATCAATTACGGGGTCATTAGTTCATAGCCCATATATGGA
GTTCCGCGTTACATAACTTACGGTAAATGGCCCGCCTGGCTGACCGCCCAACGACCCCCGCCCATTGACG
TCAATAATGACGTATGTTCCCATAGTAACGCCAATAGGGACTTTCCATTGACGTCAATGGGTGGAGTATT
TACGGTAAACTGCCCACTTGGCAGTACATCAAGTGTATCATATGCCAAGTACGCCCCCTATTGACGTCAA
TGACGGTAAATGGCCCGCCTGGCATTATGCCCAGTACATGACCTTATGGGACTTTCCTACTTGGCAGTAC
ATCTACGTATTAGTCATCGCTATTACCATGGTGATGCGGTTTTGGCAGTACATCAATGGGCGTGGATAGC
GGTTTGACTCACGGGGATTTCCAAGTCTCCACCCCATTGACGTCAATGGGAGTTTGTTTTGGCACCAAAA
TCAACGGGACTTTCCAAAATGTCGTAACAACTCCGCCCCATTGACGCAAATGGGCGGTAGGCGTGTACGG
TGGGAGGTCTATATAAGCAGAGCTCGTTTAGTGAACCGTCAGATCGCCTGGAGACGCCATCCACGCTGTT
TTGACCTCCATAGAAGACACCGGGACCGATCCAGCCTCCGGACTCTAGAGGATCGAACCCTTGCCACCAT
GCCCAAGAAGAAGAGGAAGGTGGGAGGCTCCGGAGGAAGCGACTATAAGGACCACGACGGAGACTACAAG
GATCATGATATTGATTACAAAGACGATGACGATAAGGGTGGCGGGTCCGGCGGTGGATCCGGTACCCCAC
GGCAGAATCTCAAGTGTGTGCGTATCCTCAAGCAGTTCCACAAGGACTTAGAAAGGGAGCTGCTCCGGCG
GCACCACCGGTCAAAGACCCCCCGGCACCTGGACCCAAGCTTGGCCAACTACCTGGTGCAGAAGGCCAAG
CAGAGGCGGGCGCTCCGTCGCTGGGAGCAGGAGCTCAATGCCAAGCGCAGCCATCTGGGACGCATCACTG
TAGAGAATGAGGTGGACCTGGACGGCCCTCCGCGGGCCTTCGTGTACATCAATGAGTACCGTGTTGGTGA
GGGCATCACCCTCAACCAGGTGGCTGTGGGCTGCGAGTGCCAGGACTGTCTGTGGGCACCCACTGGAGGC
TGCTGCCCGGGGGCGTCACTGCACAAGTTTGCCTACAATGACCAGGGCCAGGTGCGGCTTCGAGCCGGGC
TGCCCATCTACGAGTGCAACTCCCGCTGCCGCTGCGGCTATGACTGCCCAAATCGTGTGGTACAGAAGGG
TATCCGATATGACCTCTGCATCTTCCGCACGGATGATGGGCGTGGCTGGGGCGTCCGCACCCTGGAGAAG
ATTCGCAAGAACAGCTTCGTCATGGAGTACGTGGGAGAGATCATTACCTCAGAGGAGGCAGAGCGGCGGG
GCCAGATCTACGACCGTCAGGGCGCCACCTACCTCTTTGACCTGGACTACGTGGAGGACGTGTACACCGT
GGATGCCGCCTACTATGGCAACATCTCCCACTTTGTCAACCACAGTTGTGACCCCAACCTGCAGGTGTAC
AACGTCTTCATAGACAACCTTGACGAGCGGCTGCCCCGCATCGCTTTCTTTGCCACAAGAACCATCCGGG
CAGGCGAGGAGCTCACCTTTGATTACAACATGCAAGTGGACCCCGTGGACATGGAGAGCACCCGCATGGA
CTCCAACTTTGGCCTGGCTGGGCTCCCTGGCTCCCCTAAGAAGCGGGTCCGTATTGAATGCAAGTGTGGG
ACTGAGTCCTGCCGCAAATACCTCTTCAGTACCGGAGGGAGTGGTGGAAGCGGCGGTTCTGGTGGCTCAG
GCGGCAGCGGCCGGCCAATGGACAAGAAGTACTCCATTGGGCTCGCTATCGGCACAAACAGCGTCGGCTG
GGCCGTCATTACGGACGAGTACAAGGTGCCGAGCAAAAAATTCAAAGTTCTGGGCAATACCGATCGCCAC
AGCATAAAGAAGAACCTCATTGGCGCCCTCCTGTTCGACTCCGGGGAGACGGCCGAAGCCACGCGGCTCA
AAAGAACAGCACGGCGCAGATATACCCGCAGAAAGAATCGGATCTGCTACCTGCAGGAGATCTTTAGTAA
TGAGATGGCTAAGGTGGATGACTCTTTCTTCCATAGGCTGGAGGAGTCCTTTTTGGTGGAGGAGGATAAA
AAGCACGAGCGCCACCCAATCTTTGGCAATATCGTGGACGAGGTGGCGTACCATGAAAAGTACCCAACCA
TATATCATCTGAGGAAGAAGCTTGTAGACAGTACTGATAAGGCTGACTTGCGGTTGATCTATCTCGCGCT
GGCGCATATGATCAAATTTCGGGGACACTTCCTCATCGAGGGGGACCTGAACCCAGACAACAGCGATGTC
GACAAACTCTTTATCCAACTGGTTCAGACTTACAATCAGCTTTTCGAAGAGAACCCGATCAACGCATCCG
GAGTTGACGCCAAAGCAATCCTGAGCGCTAGGCTGTCCAAATCCCGGCGGCTCGAAAACCTCATCGCACA
GCTCCCTGGGGAGAAGAAGAACGGCCTGTTTGGTAATCTTATCGCCCTGTCACTCGGGCTGACCCCCAAC
TTTAAATCTAACTTCGACCTGGCCGAAGATGCCAAGCTTCAACTGAGCAAAGACACCTACGATGATGATC
TCGACAATCTGCTGGCCCAGATCGGCGACCAGTACGCAGACCTTTTTTTGGCGGCAAAGAACCTGTCAGA
CGCCATTCTGCTGAGTGATATTCTGCGAGTGAACACGGAGATCACCAAAGCTCCGCTGAGCGCTAGTATG
ATCAAGCGCTATGATGAGCACCACCAAGACTTGACTTTGCTGAAGGCCCTTGTCAGACAGCAACTGCCTG
AGAAGTACAAGGAAATTTTCTTCGATCAGTCTAAAAATGGCTACGCCGGATACATTGACGGCGGAGCAAG
CCAGGAGGAATTTTACAAATTTATTAAGCCCATCTTGGAAAAAATGGACGGCACCGAGGAGCTGCTGGTA
AAGCTTAACAGAGAAGATCTGTTGCGCAAACAGCGCACTTTCGACAATGGAAGCATCCCCCACCAGATTC
ACCTGGGCGAACTGCACGCTATCCTCAGGCGGCAAGAGGATTTCTACCCCTTTTTGAAAGATAACAGGGA
AAAGATTGAGAAAATCCTCACATTTCGGATACCCTACTATGTAGGCCCCCTCGCCCGGGGAAATTCCAGA
TTCGCGTGGATGACTCGCAAATCAGAAGAGACCATCACTCCCTGGAACTTCGAGGAAGTCGTGGATAAGG
GGGCCTCTGCCCAGTCCTTCATCGAAAGGATGACTAACTTTGATAAAAATCTGCCTAACGAAAAGGTGCT
TCCTAAACACTCTCTGCTGTACGAGTACTTCACAGTTTATAACGAGCTCACCAAGGTCAAATACGTCACA
GAAGGGATGAGAAAGCCAGCATTCCTGTCTGGAGAGCAGAAGAAAGCTATCGTGGACCTCCTCTTCAAGA
CGAACCGGAAAGTTACCGTGAAACAGCTCAAAGAAGACTATTTCAAAAAGATTGAATGTTTCGACTCTGT
TGAAATCAGCGGAGTGGAGGATCGCTTCAACGCATCCCTGGGAACGTATCACGATCTCCTGAAAATCATT
AAAGACAAGGACTTCCTGGACAATGAGGAGAACGAGGACATTCTTGAGGACATTGTCCTCACCCTTACGT
TGTTTGAAGATAGGGAGATGATTGAAGAACGCTTGAAAACTTACGCTCATCTCTTCGACGACAAAGTCAT
GAAACAGCTCAAGAGGCGCCGATATACAGGATGGGGGCGGCTGTCAAGAAAACTGATCAATGGGATCCGA
GACAAGCAGAGTGGAAAGACAATCCTGGATTTTCTTAAGTCCGATGGATTTGCCAACAGGAACTTCATGC
AGTTGATCCATGATGACTCTCTCACCTTTAAGGAGGACATCCAGAAAGCACAAGTTTCTGGCCAGGGGGA
CAGTCTTCACGAGCACATCGCTAATCTTGCAGGTAGCCCAGCTATCAAAAAGGGAATACTGCAGACCGTT
AAGGTCGTGGATGAACTCGTCAAAGTAATGGGAAGGCATAAGCCCGAGAATATCGTTATCGAGATGGCCC
GAGAGAACCAAACTACCCAGAAGGGACAGAAGAACAGTAGGGAAAGGATGAAGAGGATTGAAGAGGGTAT
AAAAGAACTGGGGTCCCAAATCCTTAAGGAACACCCAGTTGAAAACACCCAGCTTCAGAATGAGAAGCTC
TACCTGTACTACCTGCAGAACGGCAGGGACATGTACGTGGATCAGGAACTGGACATCAATCGGCTCTCCG
ACTACGACGTGGATGCTATCGTGCCCCAGTCTTTTCTCAAAGATGATTCTATTGATAATAAAGTGTTGAC
AAGATCCGATAAAAATAGAGGGAAGAGTGATAACGTCCCCTCAGAAGAAGTTGTCAAGAAAATGAAAAAT
TATTGGCGGCAGCTGCTGAACGCCAAACTGATCACACAACGGAAGTTCGATAATCTGACTAAGGCTGAAC
GAGGTGGCCTGTCTGAGTTGGATAAAGCCGGCTTCATCAAAAGGCAGCTTGTTGAGACACGCCAGATCAC
CAAGCACGTGGCCCAAATTCTCGATTCACGCATGAACACCAAGTACGATGAAAATGACAAACTGATTCGA
GAGGTGAAAGTTATTACTCTGAAGTCTAAGCTGGTCTCAGATTTCAGAAAGGACTTTCAGTTTTATAAGG
TGAGAGAGATCAACAATTACCACCATGCGCATGATGCCTACCTGAATGCAGTGGTAGGCACTGCACTTAT
CAAAAAATATCCCAAGCTTGAATCTGAATTTGTTTACGGAGACTATAAAGTGTACGATGTTAGGAAAATG
ATCGCAAAGTCTGAGCAGGAAATAGGCAAGGCCACCGCTAAGTACTTCTTTTACAGCAATATTATGAATT
TTTTCAAGACCGAGATTACACTGGCCAATGGAGAGATTCGGAAGCGACCACTTATCGAAACAAACGGAGA
AACAGGAGAAATCGTGTGGGACAAGGGTAGGGATTTCGCGACAGTCCGGAAGGTCCTGTCCATGCCGCAG
GTGAACATCGTTAAAAAGACCGAAGTACAGACCGGAGGCTTCTCCAAGGAAAGTATCCTCCCGAAAAGGA
ACAGCGACAAGCTGATCGCACGCAAAAAAGATTGGGACCCCAAGAAATACGGCGGATTCGATTCTCCTAC
AGTCGCTTACAGTGTACTGGTTGTGGCCAAAGTGGAGAAAGGGAAGTCTAAAAAACTCAAAAGCGTCAAG
GAACTGCTGGGCATCACAATCATGGAGCGATCAAGCTTCGAAAAAAACCCCATCGACTTTCTCGAGGCGA
AAGGATATAAAGAGGTCAAAAAAGACCTCATCATTAAGCTTCCCAAGTACTCTCTCTTTGAGCTTGAAAA
CGGCCGGAAACGAATGCTCGCTAGTGCGGGCGAGCTGCAGAAAGGTAACGAGCTGGCACTGCCCTCTAAA
TACGTTAATTTCTTGTATCTGGCCAGCCACTATGAAAAGCTCAAAGGGTCTCCCGAAGATAATGAGCAGA
AGCAGCTGTTCGTGGAACAACACAAACACTACCTTGATGAGATCATCGAGCAAATAAGCGAATTCTCCAA
AAGAGTGATCCTCGCCGACGCTAACCTCGATAAGGTGCTTTCTGCTTACAATAAGCACAGGGATAAGCCC
ATCAGGGAGCAGGCAGAAAACATTATCCACTTGTTTACTCTGACCAACTTGGGCGCGCCTGCAGCCTTCA
AGTACTTCGACACCACCATAGACAGAAAGCGGTACACCTCTACAAAGGAGGTCCTGGACGCCACACTGAT
TCATCAGTCAATTACGGGGCTCTATGAAACAAGAATCGACCTCTCTCAGCTCGGTGGAGACGGTGGTAGT
GGAGGTTCAGGAGGATCCGGGGGGAGCGGAGGGAGCGCTAGCGGTGGAGGCTCCGGAGGTGGATCTAAAA
GGCCGGCGGCCACGAAAAAGGCCGGTCAGGCAAAAAAGAAAAAGGGTGGTAGTGGAAGCGGAGCTACTAA
CTTCAGCCTGCTGAAGCAGGCTGGAGACGTGGAGGAGAACCCTGGACCTGCGGCCGCATGAAAGGGTTCG
ATCCCTACCGGTTAGTAATGAGTTTAAACGGGGGAGGCTAACTGAAACACGGAAGGAGACAATACCGGAA
GGAACCCGCGCTATGACGGCAATAAAAAGACAGAATAAAACGCACGGGTGTTGGGTCGTTTGTTCATAAA
CGCGGGGTTCGGTCCCAGGGCTGGCACTCTGTCGATACCCCACCGAGACCCCATTGGGGCCAATACGCCC
GCGTTTCTTCCTTTTCCCCACCCCACCCCCCAAGTTCGGGTGAAGGCCCAGGGCTCGCAGCCAACGTCGG
GGCGGCAGGCCCTGCCATAGCAGATCTGCGCAGCTGGGGCTCTAGGGGGTATCCCC
[124 nt withheld, positions 6567-6690]
C
[91 nt withheld, positions 6692-6782]
A
[49 nt withheld, positions 6784-6832]
CCTTTGACGTTGGAGTCCACGTTCTTT
[37 nt withheld, positions 6860-6896]
ACCCTATCTCGGTCTATTCTTTTGATTTATAAGGGATTTTGCCGATTTCGGCCTATTGGTTAAAAAATGA
GCTGATTTAACAAAAATTTAACGCGAATTAATTCTGTGGAATGTGTGTCAGTTAGGGTGTGGAAAGTCCC
CAGGCTCCCCAGCAGGCAGAAGTATGCAAAGCATGCATCTCAATTAGTCAGCAACCAGGTGTGGAAAGTC
CCCAGGCTCCCCAGCAGGCAGAAGTATGCAAAGCATGCATCTCAATTAGTCAGCAACCATAGTCCCGCCC
CTAACTCCGCCCATCCCGCCCCTAACTCCGCCCAGTTCCGCCCATTCTCCGCCCCATGGCTGACTAATTT
TTTTTATTTATGCAGAGGCCGAGGCCGCCTCTGCCTCTGAGCTATTCCAGAAGTAGTGAGGAGGCTTTTT
TGGAGGCCTAGGCTTTTGCAAAAAGCTCCCGGGAGCTTGTATATCCATTTTCGGATCTGATCAAGAGACA
GGATGAGGATCGTTTCGCATGATTGAACAAGATGGATTGCACGCAGGTTCTCCGGCCGCTTGGGTGGAGA
GGCTATTCGGCTATGACTGGGCACAACAGACAATCGGCTGCTCTGATGCCGCCGTGTTCCGGCTGTCAGC
GCAGGGGCGCCCGGTTCTTTTTGTCAAGACCGACCTGTCCGGTGCCCTGAATGAACTGCAGGACGAGGCA
GCGCGGCTATCGTGGCTGGCCACGACGGGCGTTCCTTGCGCAGCTGTGCTCGACGTTGTCACTGAAGCGG
GAAGGGACTGGCTGCTATTGGGCGAAGTGCCGGGGCAGGATCTCCTGTCATCTCACCTTGCTCCTGCCGA
GAAAGTATCCATCATGGCTGATGCAATGCGGCGGCTGCATACGCTTGATCCGGCTACCTGCCCATTCGAC
CACCAAGCGAAACATCGCATCGAGCGAGCACGTACTCGGATGGAAGCCGGTCTTGTCGATCAGGATGATC
TGGACGAAGAGCATCAGGGGCTCGCGCCAGCCGAACTGTTCGCCAGGCTCAAGGCGCGCATGCCCGACGG
CGAGGATCTCGTCGTGACCCATGGCGATGCCTGCTTGCCGAATATCATGGTGGAAAATGGCCGCTTTTCT
GGATTCATCGACTGTGGCCGGCTGGGTGTGGCGGACCGCTATCAGGACATAGCGTTGGCTACCCGTGATA
TTGCTGAAGAGCTTGGCGGCGAATGGGCTGACCGCTTCCTCGTGCTTTACGGTATCGCCGCTCCCGATTC
GCAGCGCATCGCCTTCTATCGCCTTCTTGACGAGTTCTTCTGAGCGGGACTCTGGGGTTCGCGAAATGAC
CGACCAAGCGACGCCCAACCTGCCATCACGAGATTTCGATTCCACCGCCGCCTTCTATGAAAGGTTGGGC
TTCGGAATCGTTTTCCGGGACGCCGGCTGGATGATCCTCCAGCGCGGGGATCTCATGCTGGAGTTCTTCG
CCCACCCCAACTTGTTTATTGCAGCTTATAATGGTTACAAATAAAGCAATAGCATCACAAATTTCACAAA
TAAAGCATTTTTTTCACTGCATTCTAGTTGTGGTTTGTCCAAACTCATCAATGTATCTTATCATGTCTGT
ATACCGTCGACCTCTAGCTAGAGCTTGGCGTAATCATGGTCATAGCTGTTTCCTGTGTGAAATTGTTATC
CGCTCACAATTCCACACAACATACGAGCCGGAAGCATAAAGTGTAAAGCCTGGGGTGCCTAATGAGTGAG
CTAACTCACATTAATTGCGTTGCGCTCACTGCCCGCTTTCCAGTCGGGAAACCTGTCGTGCCAGCTGCAT
TAATGAATCGGCCAACGCGCGGGGAGAGGCGGTTTGCGTATTGGGCGCTCTTCCGCTTCCTCGCTCACTG
ACTCGCTGCGCTCGGTCGTTCGGCTGCGGCGAGCGGTATCAGCTCACTCAAAGGCGGTAATACGGTTATC
CACAGAATCAGGGGATAACGCAGGAAAGAACATGTGAGCAAAAGGCCAGCAAAAGGCCAGGAACCGTAAA
AAGGCCGCGTTGCTGGCGTTTTTCCATAGGCTCCGCCCCCCTGACGAGCATCACAAAAATCGACGCTCAA
GTCAGAGGTGGCGAAACCCGACAGGACTATAAAGATACCAGGCGTTTCCCCCTGGAAGCTCCCTCGTGCG
CTCTCCTGTTCCGACCCTGCCGCTTACCGGATACCTGTCCGCCTTTCTCCCTTCGGGAAGCGTGGCGCTT
TCTCATAGCTCACGCTGTAGGTATCTCAGTTCGGTGTAGGTCGTTCGCTCCAAGCTGGGCTGTGTGCACG
AACCCCCCGTTCAGCCCGACCGCTGCGCCTTATCCGGTAACTATCGTCTTGAGTCCAACCCGGTAAGACA
CGACTTATCGCCACTGGCAGCAGCCACTGGTAACAGGATTAGCAGAGCGAGGTATGTAGGCGGTGCTACA
GAGTTCTTGAAGTGGTGGCCTAACTACGGCTACACTAGAAGAACAGTATTTGGTATCTGCGCTCTGCTGA
AGCCAGTTACCTTCGGAAAAAGAGTTGGTAGCTCTTGATCCGGCAAACAAACCACCGCTGGTAGCGGTGG
TTTTTTTGTTTGCAAGCAGCAGATTACGCGCAGAAAAAAAGGATCTCAAGAAGATCCTTTGATCTTTTCT
ACGGGGTCTGACGCTCAGTGGAACGAAAACTCACGTTAAGGGATTTTGGTCATGAGATTATCAAAAAGGA
TCTTCACCTAGATCCTTTTAAATTAAAAATGAAGTTTTAAATCAATCTAAAGTATATATGAGTAAACTTG
GTCTGACAGTTACCAATGCTTAATCAGTGAGGCACCTATCTCAGCGATCTGTCTATTTCGTTCATCCATA
GTTGCCTGACTCCCCGTCGTGTAGATAACTACGATACGGGAGGGCTTACCATCTGGCCCCAGTGCTGCAA
TGATACCGCGAGACCCACGCTCACCGGCTCCAGATTTATCAGCAATAAACCAGCCAGCCGGAAGGGCCGA
GCGCAGAAGTGGTCCTGCAACTTTATCCGCCTCCATCCAGTCTATTAATTGTTGCCGGGAAGCTAGAGTA
AGTAGTTCGCCAGTTAATAGTTTGCGCAACGTTGTTGCCATTGCTACAGGCATCGTGGTGTCACGCTCGT
CGTTTGGTATGGCTTCATTCAGCTCCGGTTCCCAACGATCAAGGCGAGTTACATGATCCCCCATGTTGTG
CAAAAAAGCGGTTAGCTCCTTCGGTCCTCCGATCGTTGTCAGAAGTAAGTTGGCCGCAGTGTTATCACTC
ATGGTTATGGCAGCACTGCATAATTCTCTTACTGTCATGCCATCCGTAAGATGCTTTTCTGTGACTGGTG
AGTACTCAACCAAGTCATTCTGAGAATAGTGTATGCGGCGACCGAGTTGCTCTTGCCCGGCGTCAATACG
GGATAATACCGCGCCACATAGCAGAACTTTAAAAGTGCTCATCATTGGAAAACGTTCTTCGGGGCGAAAA
CTCTCAAGGATCTTACCGCTGTTGAGATCCAGTTCGATGTAACCCACTCGTGCACCCAACTGATCTTCAG
CATCTTTTACTTTCACCAGCGTTTCTGGGTGAGCAAAAACAGGAAGGCAAAATGCCGCAAAAAAGGGAAT
AAGGGCGACACGGAAATGTTGAATACTCATACTCTTCCTTTTTCAATATTATTGAAGCATTTATCAGGGT
TATTGTCTCATGAGCGGATACATATTTGAATGTATTTAGAAAAATAAACAAATAGGGGTTCCGCGCACAT
TTCCCCGAAAAGTGCCACCTGACGTCGACGGATCGGGAGATCTCCCGATCCCCTATGGTGCACTCTCAGT
ACAATCTGCTCTGATGCCGCATAGTTAAGCCAGTATCTGCTCCCTGCTTGTGTGTTGGAGGTCGCTGAGT
AGTGCGCGAGCAAAATTTAAGCTACAACAAGGCAAGGCTTGACCGACAATTGCATGAAGAATCTGCTTAG
GGTTAGGCGTTTTGCGCTGCTTCGCGATGTACGGGCCAGATATACGCGTT
